Addgene plasmid #193707: H1.M11.luc
Purpose: Expressed a H1-core mutant by introducing multiple 7SK elements (octamer, PSE, spacer, and TATA box)
Depositing lab: Elena Herrera-Carrillo. Depositing organization: Academic Medical Center, University of Amsterdam. Publication: Engineered mini H1 promoters with dedicated RNA Polymerase II or III activity. Gao Z, van der Velden YU, Fan M, van der Linden CA, Vink M, Herrera-Carrillo E, Berkhout B. J Biol Chem. 2020 Nov 5. pii: S0021-9258(20)00012-5. doi: 10.1074/jbc.RA120.015386. PubMed 33154168.
Backbone
  Vector backbone: pGL3-Basic
  Backbone manufacturer: promega
  Vector type: Mammalian Expression, Luciferase
Growth in bacteria
  Bacterial resistance: Ampicillin, 100 μg/mL
  Growth temperature: 37°C
  Growth strain: DH5alpha
  Copy number: High Copy
Gene/Insert
  Gene/Insert name: Mutated H1-core promoter with multiple 7SK elements (octamer, PSE, spacer, and TATA box)
  Species: H. sapiens (human)
  Cloning method: Restriction Enzyme; 5′ cloning site NheI (not destroyed); 3′ cloning site NcoI (not destroyed)
  Sequencing primers: 5′ CTAGCAAAATAGGCTGTCCC
Terms and licenses: Academic/Nonprofit Terms; Industry Terms: Not Available to Industry
How to cite: H1.M11.luc was a gift from Elena Herrera-Carrillo (Addgene plasmid # 193707)
