[The description below was written by a language model from this plasmid's Addgene catalogue record and pLannotate feature annotations shown in this document.]
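Description:
H1.M11.luc is a firefly luciferase reporter plasmid built on the pGL3-Basic backbone, a promoterless mammalian reporter vector. A mutated human H1-core promoter has been cloned between the NheI and NcoI sites, directly upstream of the luc+ coding sequence. In this variant (M11), several H1 elements have been replaced with their counterparts from the 7SK promoter: the octamer motif, the proximal sequence element (PSE), the spacer and the TATA box. Consistent with such heavy substitution, automated annotation recognises only short fragments of the H1 promoter ahead of the luciferase gene.

Luciferase transcripts are terminated by the SV40 late poly(A) signal downstream of the reporter. A synthetic poly(A) signal and the human α2-globin RNA polymerase II pause site sit upstream of the promoter insertion site, limiting read-through transcription from the backbone so that the luminescence signal reflects the inserted promoter. Because a translatable luciferase mRNA requires RNA polymerase II transcription, the reporter presumably measures the Pol II activity of this normally Pol III-type promoter. That fits the associated study on engineering mini H1 promoters with dedicated Pol II or Pol III activity.

The plasmid is propagated in E. coli at high copy from a ColE1/pUC-type origin with ampicillin selection (β-lactamase under its own promoter), and it carries an f1 origin for single-stranded DNA production. The small lacZα, TcR and SV40 large T antigen fragments are non-functional backbone remnants. The two available sequence records (4,910 and 4,914 nt) are presented in opposite orientations but show the same feature layout.
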