Features (pLannotate 1.2.2; 13 found; start..end, strand, type, name):
      8..99      -  misc_feature   pause site: RNA polymerase II transcriptional pause signal from the human α2 globin gene
    113..161     -  polyA_signal   poly(A) signal: synthetic polyadenylation signal
    220..287     +  CDS            lacZα (fragment): LacZα fragment of β-galactosidase; lacZ fragment
    319..747     -  rep_origin     f1 ori (sequence partly withheld): f1 bacteriophage origin of replication; arrow indicates direction of (+) strand synthesis
    774..878     +  promoter       AmpR promoter: bla
    879..1739    +  CDS            AmpR: β-lactamase; bla; confers resistance to ampicillin, carbenicillin, and related antibiotics
   1910..2498    +  rep_origin     ori: high-copy-number ColE1/pMB1/pBR322/pUC origin of replication
   2678..2810    -  CDS            TcR (fragment): tetracycline efflux protein; tet; confers resistance to tetracycline
   2826..2894    +  CDS            large T antigen (fragment): large T antigen from SV40 (simian virus 40)
   2917..3038    +  polyA_signal   SV40 poly(A) signal: SV40 polyadenylation signal
   3079..4731    -  CDS            luciferase: firefly luciferase; luc+; enhanced luc+ version of the luciferase gene
   4797..4814    -  promoter       H1 promoter (fragment): human H1 RNA promoter
   4857..4881    -  promoter       H1 promoter (fragment): human H1 RNA promoter
>Addgene plasmid #193707 | H1.M11.luc | depositor full sequence | sequence record 374974 | H1.M11.luc sequence 4914 bps
TATCGATAGAGAAATGTTCTGGCACCTGCACTTGCACTGGGGACAGCCTATTTTGCTAGTTTGTTTTGTT
TCGTTTTGTTTTGATGGAGAGCGTATGTTAGTACTATCGATTCACACAAAAAACCAACACACAGATGTAA
TGAAAATAAAGATATTTTATTGCGGCCGCTCCAAGTACCTCCCGTACCTTAATATTACTTACTTATCATG
GTAGCTTGGGCTGGCGTAATAGCGAAGAGGCCCGCACCGATCGCCCTTCCCAACAGTTGCGCAGCCTGAA
TGGCGAATGGCAAATTGTAAGCGTTAATATTTTGTTAAAATTCGCGTTAAATTTTTGTTAAATCAGCTCA
TTTTTTAACCAATAGGCCGAAATCGGCAAAATCCCTTATAAATCAAAAGAATAGACCGAGATAGGGT
[37 nt withheld, positions 418-454]
AAAGAACGTGGACTCCAACGTCAAAGG
[49 nt withheld, positions 482-530]
T
[91 nt withheld, positions 532-622]
G
[124 nt withheld, positions 624-747]
CAGGTGGCACTTTTCGGGGAAATGTGCGCGGAACCCCTATTTGTTTATTTTTCTAAATACATTCAAATAT
GTATCCGCTCATGAGACAATAACCCTGATAAATGCTTCAATAATATTGAAAAAGGAAGAGTATGAGTATT
CAACATTTCCGTGTCGCCCTTATTCCCTTTTTTGCGGCATTTTGCCTTCCTGTTTTTGCTCACCCAGAAA
CGCTGGTGAAAGTAAAAGATGCTGAAGATCAGTTGGGTGCACGAGTGGGTTACATCGAACTGGATCTCAA
CAGCGGTAAGATCCTTGAGAGTTTTCGCCCCGAAGAACGTTTTCCAATGATGAGCACTTTTAAAGTTCTG
CTATGTGGCGCGGTATTATCCCGTATTGACGCCGGGCAAGAGCAACTCGGTCGCCGCATACACTATTCTC
AGAATGACTTGGTTGAGTACTCACCAGTCACAGAAAAGCATCTTACGGATGGCATGACAGTAAGAGAATT
ATGCAGTGCTGCCATAACCATGAGTGATAACACTGCGGCCAACTTACTTCTGACAACGATCGGAGGACCG
AAGGAGCTAACCGCTTTTTTGCACAACATGGGGGATCATGTAACTCGCCTTGATCGTTGGGAACCGGAGC
TGAATGAAGCCATACCAAACGACGAGCGTGACACCACGATGCCTGTAGCAATGGCAACAACGTTGCGCAA
ACTATTAACTGGCGAACTACTTACTCTAGCTTCCCGGCAACAATTAATAGACTGGATGGAGGCGGATAAA
GTTGCAGGACCACTTCTGCGCTCGGCCCTTCCGGCTGGCTGGTTTATTGCTGATAAATCTGGAGCCGGTG
AGCGTGGGTCTCGCGGTATCATTGCAGCACTGGGGCCAGATGGTAAGCCCTCCCGTATCGTAGTTATCTA
CACGACGGGGAGTCAGGCAACTATGGATGAACGAAATAGACAGATCGCTGAGATAGGTGCCTCACTGATT
AAGCATTGGTAACTGTCAGACCAAGTTTACTCATATATACTTTAGATTGATTTAAAACTTCATTTTTAAT
TTAAAAGGATCTAGGTGAAGATCCTTTTTGATAATCTCATGACCAAAATCCCTTAACGTGAGTTTTCGTT
CCACTGAGCGTCAGACCCCGTAGAAAAGATCAAAGGATCTTCTTGAGATCCTTTTTTTCTGCGCGTAATC
TGCTGCTTGCAAACAAAAAAACCACCGCTACCAGCGGTGGTTTGTTTGCCGGATCAAGAGCTACCAACTC
TTTTTCCGAAGGTAACTGGCTTCAGCAGAGCGCAGATACCAAATACTGTTCTTCTAGTGTAGCCGTAGTT
AGGCCACCACTTCAAGAACTCTGTAGCACCGCCTACATACCTCGCTCTGCTAATCCTGTTACCAGTGGCT
GCTGCCAGTGGCGATAAGTCGTGTCTTACCGGGTTGGACTCAAGACGATAGTTACCGGATAAGGCGCAGC
GGTCGGGCTGAACGGGGGGTTCGTGCACACAGCCCAGCTTGGAGCGAACGACCTACACCGAACTGAGATA
CCTACAGCGTGAGCTATGAGAAAGCGCCACGCTTCCCGAAGGGAGAAAGGCGGACAGGTATCCGGTAAGC
GGCAGGGTCGGAACAGGAGAGCGCACGAGGGAGCTTCCAGGGGGAAACGCCTGGTATCTTTATAGTCCTG
TCGGGTTTCGCCACCTCTGACTTGAGCGTCGATTTTTGTGATGCTCGTCAGGGGGGCGGAGCCTATGGAA
AAACGCCAGCAACGCGGCCTTTTTACGGTTCCTGGCCTTTTGCTGGCCTTTTGCTCACATGTTCTTTCCT
GCGTTATCCCCTGATTCTGTGGATAACCGTATTACCGCCTTTGAGTGAGCTGATACCGCTCGCCGCAGCC
GAACGACCGAGCGCAGCGAGTCAGTGAGCGAGGAAGCGGAAGAGCGCTGCCGGCACCTGTCCTACGAGTT
GCATGATAAAGAAGACAGTCATAAGTGCGGCGACGATAGTCATGCCCCGCGCCCACCGGAAGGAGCTGAC
TGGGTTGAAGGCTCTCAAGGGCATCGGTCGACGGATCCTTATCGATTTTACCACATTTGTAGAGGTTTTA
CTTGCTTTAAAAAACCTCCCACACCTCCCCCTGAACCTGAAACATAAAATGAATGCAATTGTTGTTGTTA
ACTTGTTTATTGCAGCTTATAATGGTTACAAATAAAGCAATAGCATCACAAATTTCACAAATAAAGCATT
TTTTTCACTGCATTCTAGTTGTGGTTTGTCCAAACTCATCAATGTATCTTATCATGTCTGCTCGAAGCGG
CCGGCCGCCCCGACTCTAGAATTACACGGCGATCTTTCCGCCCTTCTTGGCCTTTATGAGGATCTCTCTG
ATTTTTCTTGCGTCGAGTTTTCCGGTAAGACCTTTCGGTACTTCGTCCACAAACACAACTCCTCCGCGCA
ACTTTTTCGCGGTTGTTACTTGACTGGCGACGTAATCCACGATCTCTTTTTCCGTCATCGTCTTTCCGTG
CTCCAAAACAACAACGGCGGCGGGAAGTTCACCGGCGTCATCGTCGGGAAGACCTGCGACACCTGCGTCG
AAGATGTTGGGGTGTTGGAGCAAGATGGATTCCAATTCAGCGGGAGCCACCTGATAGCCTTTGTACTTAA
TCAGAGACTTCAGGCGGTCAACGATGAAGAAGTGTTCGTCTTCGTCCCAGTAAGCTATGTCTCCAGAATG
TAGCCATCCATCCTTGTCAATCAAGGCGTTGGTCGCTTCCGGATTGTTTACATAACCGGACATAATCATA
GGACCTCTCACACACAGTTCGCCTCTTTGATTAACGCCCAGCGTTTTCCCGGTATCCAGATCCACAACCT
TCGCTTCAAAAAATGGAACAACTTTACCGACCGCGCCCGGTTTATCATCCCCCTCGGGTGTAATCAGAAT
AGCTGATGTAGTCTCAGTGAGCCCATATCCTTGCCTGATACCTGGCAGATGGAACCTCTTGGCAACCGCT
TCCCCGACTTCCTTAGAGAGGGGAGCGCCACCAGAAGCAATTTCGTGTAAATTAGATAAATCGTATTTGT
CAATCAGAGTGCTTTTGGCGAAGAAGGAGAATAGGGTTGGCACCAGCAGCGCACTTTGAATCTTGTAATC
CTGAAGGCTCCTCAGAAACAGCTCTTCTTCAAATCTATACATTAAGACGACTCGAAATCCACATATCAAA
TATCCGAGTGTAGTAAACATTCCAAAACCGTGATGGAATGGAACAACACTTAAAATCGCAGTATCCGGAA
TGATTTGATTGCCAAAAATAGGATCTCTGGCATGCGAGAATCTCACGCAGGCAGTTCTATGAGGCAGAGC
GACACCTTTAGGCAGACCAGTAGATCCAGAGGAGTTCATGATCAGTGCAATTGTCTTGTCCCTATCGAAG
GACTCTGGCACAAAATCGTATTCATTAAAACCGGGAGGTAGATGAGATGTGACGAACGTGTACATCGACT
GAAATCCCTGGTAATCCGTTTTAGAATCCATGATAATAATTTTTTGGATGATTGGGAGCTTTTTTTGCAC
GTTCAAAATTTTTTGCAACCCCTTTTTGGAAACGAACACCACGGTAGGCTGCGAAATGCCCATACTGTTG
AGCAATTCACGTTCATTATAAATGTCGTTCGCGGGCGCAACTGCAACTCCGATAAATAACGCGCCCAACA
CCGGCATAAAGAATTGAAGAGAGTTTTCACTGCATACGACGATTCTGTGATTTGTATTCAGCCCATATCG
TTTCATAGCTTCTGCCAACCGAACGGACATTTCGAAGTACTCAGCGTAAGTGATGTCCACCTCGATATGT
GCATCTGTAAAAGCAATTGTTCCAGGAACCAGGGCGTATCTCTTCATAGCCTTATGCAGTTGCTCTCCAG
CGGTTCCATCTTCCAGCGGATAGAATGGCGCCGGGCCTTTCTTTATGTTTTTGGCGTCTTCCATGGTGGC
TTCCAAAAAAGATCACCGGTATATTACTACTGCCCCTTCACACTCGAGTATGGGAAAGAGTGGTCTCATA
CAGAACTATATAAACCTGAAGGAAATCTCAACTTTACACTTAGGTCAAGTTTCCCAGAACACATAGCGAC
ATGCTAAATATGCTAGCACGCGTAAGAGCTCGGTACC
