Features (pLannotate 1.2.2; 12 found; start..end, strand, type, name):
     30..61      +  promoter       H1 promoter (fragment): human H1 RNA promoter
    183..1835    +  CDS            luciferase: firefly luciferase; luc+; enhanced luc+ version of the luciferase gene
   1876..1997    -  polyA_signal   SV40 poly(A) signal: SV40 polyadenylation signal
   2020..2088    -  CDS            large T antigen (fragment): large T antigen from SV40 (simian virus 40)
   2104..2236    +  CDS            TcR (fragment): tetracycline efflux protein; tet; confers resistance to tetracycline
   2416..3004    -  rep_origin     ori: high-copy-number ColE1/pMB1/pBR322/pUC origin of replication
   3175..4035    -  CDS            AmpR: β-lactamase; bla; confers resistance to ampicillin, carbenicillin, and related antibiotics
   4036..4140    -  promoter       AmpR promoter: bla
   4167..4595    +  rep_origin     f1 ori (sequence partly withheld): f1 bacteriophage origin of replication; arrow indicates direction of (+) strand synthesis
   4627..4694    -  CDS            lacZα (fragment): LacZα fragment of β-galactosidase; lacZ fragment
   4753..4801    +  polyA_signal   poly(A) signal: synthetic polyadenylation signal
   4815..4906    +  misc_feature   pause site: RNA polymerase II transcriptional pause signal from the human α2 globin gene
>Addgene plasmid #193707 | H1.M11.luc | addgene full sequence | sequence record 380668 | Addgene NGS Result
ATAGGTACCGAGCTCTTACGCGTGCTAGCATATTTGCATGTCGCTATGTGTTCTGGGAAATGACCTAAGT
GTAAAGTTGAGACTTCCTTCAGGTTTATATAGCTTGTGCGCCGCTTGGGTACCTCATACTCGAGTGTGAA
GGGGCAGTAGTAATATACCGGTGATCTTTTTTGGAAGCCACCATGGAAGACGCCAAAAACATAAAGAAAG
GCCCGGCGCCATTCTATCCGCTGGAAGATGGAACCGCTGGAGAGCAACTGCATAAGGCTATGAAGAGATA
CGCCCTGGTTCCTGGAACAATTGCTTTTACAGATGCACATATCGAGGTGGACATCACTTACGCTGAGTAC
TTCGAAATGTCCGTTCGGTTGGCAGAAGCTATGAAACGATATGGGCTGAATACAAATCACAGAATCGTCG
TATGCAGTGAAAACTCTCTTCAATTCTTTATGCCGGTGTTGGGCGCGTTATTTATCGGAGTTGCAGTTGC
GCCCGCGAACGACATTTATAATGAACGTGAATTGCTCAACAGTATGGGCATTTCGCAGCCTACCGTGGTG
TTCGTTTCCAAAAAGGGGTTGCAAAAAATTTTGAACGTGCAAAAAAAGCTCCCAATCATCCAAAAAATTA
TTATCATGGATTCTAAAACGGATTACCAGGGATTTCAGTCGATGTACACGTTCGTCACATCTCATCTACC
TCCCGGTTTTAATGAATACGATTTTGTGCCAGAGTCCTTCGATAGGGACAAGACAATTGCACTGATCATG
AACTCCTCTGGATCTACTGGTCTGCCTAAAGGTGTCGCTCTGCCTCATAGAACTGCCTGCGTGAGATTCT
CGCATGCCAGAGATCCTATTTTTGGCAATCAAATCATTCCGGATACTGCGATTTTAAGTGTTGTTCCATT
CCATCACGGTTTTGGAATGTTTACTACACTCGGATATTTGATATGTGGATTTCGAGTCGTCTTAATGTAT
AGATTTGAAGAAGAGCTGTTTCTGAGGAGCCTTCAGGATTACAAGATTCAAAGTGCGCTGCTGGTGCCAA
CCCTATTCTCCTTCTTCGCCAAAAGCACTCTGATTGACAAATACGATTTATCTAATTTACACGAAATTGC
TTCTGGTGGCGCTCCCCTCTCTAAGGAAGTCGGGGAAGCGGTTGCCAAGAGGTTCCATCTGCCAGGTATC
AGGCAAGGATATGGGCTCACTGAGACTACATCAGCTATTCTGATTACACCCGAGGGGGATGATAAACCGG
GCGCGGTCGGTAAAGTTGTTCCATTTTTTGAAGCGAAGGTTGTGGATCTGGATACCGGGAAAACGCTGGG
CGTTAATCAAAGAGGCGAACTGTGTGTGAGAGGTCCTATGATTATGTCCGGTTATGTAAACAATCCGGAA
GCGACCAACGCCTTGATTGACAAGGATGGATGGCTACATTCTGGAGACATAGCTTACTGGGACGAAGACG
AACACTTCTTCATCGTTGACCGCCTGAAGTCTCTGATTAAGTACAAAGGCTATCAGGTGGCTCCCGCTGA
ATTGGAATCCATCTTGCTCCAACACCCCAACATCTTCGACGCAGGTGTCGCAGGTCTTCCCGACGATGAC
GCCGGTGAACTTCCCGCCGCCGTTGTTGTTTTGGAGCACGGAAAGACGATGACGGAAAAAGAGATCGTGG
ATTACGTCGCCAGTCAAGTAACAACCGCGAAAAAGTTGCGCGGAGGAGTTGTGTTTGTGGACGAAGTACC
GAAAGGTCTTACCGGAAAACTCGACGCAAGAAAAATCAGAGAGATCCTCATAAAGGCCAAGAAGGGCGGA
AAGATCGCCGTGTAATTCTAGAGTCGGGGCGGCCGGCCGCTTCGAGCAGACATGATAAGATACATTGATG
AGTTTGGACAAACCACAACTAGAATGCAGTGAAAAAAATGCTTTATTTGTGAAATTTGTGATGCTATTGC
TTTATTTGTAACCATTATAAGCTGCAATAAACAAGTTAACAACAACAATTGCATTCATTTTATGTTTCAG
GTTCAGGGGGAGGTGTGGGAGGTTTTTTAAAGCAAGTAAAACCTCTACAAATGTGGTAAAATCGATAAGG
ATCCGTCGACCGATGCCCTTGAGAGCCTTCAACCCAGTCAGCTCCTTCCGGTGGGCGCGGGGCATGACTA
TCGTCGCCGCACTTATGACTGTCTTCTTTATCATGCAACTCGTAGGACAGGTGCCGGCAGCGCTCTTCCG
CTTCCTCGCTCACTGACTCGCTGCGCTCGGTCGTTCGGCTGCGGCGAGCGGTATCAGCTCACTCAAAGGC
GGTAATACGGTTATCCACAGAATCAGGGGATAACGCAGGAAAGAACATGTGAGCAAAAGGCCAGCAAAAG
GCCAGGAACCGTAAAAAGGCCGCGTTGCTGGCGTTTTTCCATAGGCTCCGCCCCCCTGACGAGCATCACA
AAAATCGACGCTCAAGTCAGAGGTGGCGAAACCCGACAGGACTATAAAGATACCAGGCGTTTCCCCCTGG
AAGCTCCCTCGTGCGCTCTCCTGTTCCGACCCTGCCGCTTACCGGATACCTGTCCGCCTTTCTCCCTTCG
GGAAGCGTGGCGCTTTCTCATAGCTCACGCTGTAGGTATCTCAGTTCGGTGTAGGTCGTTCGCTCCAAGC
TGGGCTGTGTGCACGAACCCCCCGTTCAGCCCGACCGCTGCGCCTTATCCGGTAACTATCGTCTTGAGTC
CAACCCGGTAAGACACGACTTATCGCCACTGGCAGCAGCCACTGGTAACAGGATTAGCAGAGCGAGGTAT
GTAGGCGGTGCTACAGAGTTCTTGAAGTGGTGGCCTAACTACGGCTACACTAGAAGAACAGTATTTGGTA
TCTGCGCTCTGCTGAAGCCAGTTACCTTCGGAAAAAGAGTTGGTAGCTCTTGATCCGGCAAACAAACCAC
CGCTGGTAGCGGTGGTTTTTTTGTTTGCAAGCAGCAGATTACGCGCAGAAAAAAAGGATCTCAAGAAGAT
CCTTTGATCTTTTCTACGGGGTCTGACGCTCAGTGGAACGAAAACTCACGTTAAGGGATTTTGGTCATGA
GATTATCAAAAAGGATCTTCACCTAGATCCTTTTAAATTAAAAATGAAGTTTTAAATCAATCTAAAGTAT
ATATGAGTAAACTTGGTCTGACAGTTACCAATGCTTAATCAGTGAGGCACCTATCTCAGCGATCTGTCTA
TTTCGTTCATCCATAGTTGCCTGACTCCCCGTCGTGTAGATAACTACGATACGGGAGGGCTTACCATCTG
GCCCCAGTGCTGCAATGATACCGCGAGACCCACGCTCACCGGCTCCAGATTTATCAGCAATAAACCAGCC
AGCCGGAAGGGCCGAGCGCAGAAGTGGTCCTGCAACTTTATCCGCCTCCATCCAGTCTATTAATTGTTGC
CGGGAAGCTAGAGTAAGTAGTTCGCCAGTTAATAGTTTGCGCAACGTTGTTGCCATTGCTACAGGCATCG
TGGTGTCACGCTCGTCGTTTGGTATGGCTTCATTCAGCTCCGGTTCCCAACGATCAAGGCGAGTTACATG
ATCCCCCATGTTGTGCAAAAAAGCGGTTAGCTCCTTCGGTCCTCCGATCGTTGTCAGAAGTAAGTTGGCC
GCAGTGTTATCACTCATGGTTATGGCAGCACTGCATAATTCTCTTACTGTCATGCCATCCGTAAGATGCT
TTTCTGTGACTGGTGAGTACTCAACCAAGTCATTCTGAGAATAGTGTATGCGGCGACCGAGTTGCTCTTG
CCCGGCGTCAATACGGGATAATACCGCGCCACATAGCAGAACTTTAAAAGTGCTCATCATTGGAAAACGT
TCTTCGGGGCGAAAACTCTCAAGGATCTTACCGCTGTTGAGATCCAGTTCGATGTAACCCACTCGTGCAC
CCAACTGATCTTCAGCATCTTTTACTTTCACCAGCGTTTCTGGGTGAGCAAAAACAGGAAGGCAAAATGC
CGCAAAAAAGGGAATAAGGGCGACACGGAAATGTTGAATACTCATACTCTTCCTTTTTCAATATTATTGA
AGCATTTATCAGGGTTATTGTCTCATGAGCGGATACATATTTGAATGTATTTAGAAAAATAAACAAATAG
GGGTTCCGCGCACATTTCCCCGAAAAGTGCCACCTG
[124 nt withheld, positions 4167-4290]
C
[91 nt withheld, positions 4292-4382]
A
[49 nt withheld, positions 4384-4432]
CCTTTGACGTTGGAGTCCACGTTCTTT
[37 nt withheld, positions 4460-4496]
ACCCTATCTCGGTCTATTCTTTTGATTTATAAGGGATTTTGCCGATTTCGGCCTATTGGTTAAAAAATGA
GCTGATTTAACAAAAATTTAACGCGAATTTTAACAAAATATTAACGCTTACAATTTGCCATTCGCCATTC
AGGCTGCGCAACTGTTGGGAAGGGCGATCGGTGCGGGCCTCTTCGCTATTACGCCAGCCCAAGCTACCAT
GATAAGTAAGTAATATTAAGGTACGGGAGGTACTTGGAGCGGCCGCAATAAAATATCTTTATTTTCATTA
CATCTGTGTGTTGGTTTTTTGTGTGAATCGATAGTACTAACATACGCTCTCCATCAAAACAAAACGAAAC
AAAACAAACTAGCAAAATAGGCTGTCCCCAGTGCAAGTGCAGGTGCCAGAACATTTCTCTATCG
